>Addgene plasmid #126843 | Pk_MSP4-Cd4-bio-His | addgene full sequence | sequence record 245799 | Addgene NGS Result
CATGTTGACATTGATTATTGACTAGTTATTAATAGTAATCAATTACGGGGTCATTAGTTCATAGCCCATA
TATGGAGTTCCGCGTTACATAACTTACGGTAAATGGCCCGCCTGGCTGACCGCCCAACGACCCCCGCCCA
TTGACGTCAATAATGACGTATGTTCCCATAGTAACGCCAATAGGGACTTTCCATTGACGTCAATGGGTGG
AGTATTTACGGTAAACTGCCCACTTGGCAGTACATCAAGTGTATCATATGCCAAGTCCGCCCCCTATTGA
CGTCAATGACGGTAAATGGCCCGCCTGGCATTATGCCCAGTACATGACCTTACGGGACTTTCCTACTTGG
CAGTACATCTACGTATTAGTCATCGCTATTACCATGGTGATGCGGTTTTGGCAGTACACCAATGGGCGTG
GATAGCGGTTTGACTCACGGGGATTTCCAAGTCTCCACCCCATTGACGTCAATGGGAGTTTGTTTTGGCA
CCAAAATCAACGGGACTTTCCAAAATGTCGTAATAACCCCGCCCCGTTGACGCAAATGGGCGGTAGGCGT
GTACGGTGGGAGGTCTATATAAGCAGAGCTCGTTTAGTGAACCGTCAGATCCTCACTCTCTTCCGCATCG
CTGTCTGCGAGGGCCAGCTGTTGGGCTCGCGGTTGAGGACAAACTCTTCGCGGTCTTTCCAGTACTCTTG
GATCGGAAACCCGTCGGCCTCCGAACGGTACTCCGCCACCGAGGGACCTGAGCGAGTCCGCATCGACCGG
ATCGGAAAACCTCTCGAGAAAGGCGTCTAACCAGTCACAGTCGCAAGGTAGGCTGAGCACCGTGGCGGGC
GGCAGCGGGTGGCGGTCGGGGTTGTTTCTGGCGGAGGTGCTGCTGATGATGTAATTAAAGTAGGCGGTCT
TGAGACGGCGGATGGTCGAGGTGAGGTGTGGCAGGCTTGAGATCCAGCTGTTGGGGTGAGTACTCCCTCT
CAAAAGCGGGCATTACTTCTGCGCTAAGATTGTCAGTTTCCAAAAACGAGGAGGATTTGATATTCACCTG
GCCCGATCTGGCCATACACTTGAGTGACAATGACATCCACTTTGCCTTTCTCTCCACAGGTGTCCACTCC
CAGGTCCAAGTTTGCCACCATGGAGTTTCAGACCCAGGTACTCATGTCCCTGCTGCTCTGCATGTCTGGT
GCGGCCGCCGATTTCAGATCCATCGTGGGCCGGATCAGACACGGCCGGATTCTGGAAGATGCCGGCGATA
AGGGCAGCGGCGCCAACGACGCCAACAACGGCGACACCAGAGACAACAGCAGACCTCCCGCCGAGAACAA
TCACGCCGAGGGCGGCGATAGCACCACCCCTCCCAATGATGCCCAGAAAGAGGGCGCCCAGAACATCCTG
CCTGGCAATGCTGGCGAGGCCGGCAACCACAACGTGGAAGAACCCAACGAGGACTACGACGCCCACGACG
ACGAGTACTACAACAATGTGGAAGATGACGAGAGCTACGACCTGAAGGACCACAACGAGAACCTGTGCTC
TGAGAACAATGGCGGCTGCGGCAACGACAAGATCTGCGAGAACATCGGCGACGGCATCGTGAAGTGCCTG
TGCAAGCCCGGCTACAAGCTCGTGGGCACCGAGTGCGTGGAAGCCAGCAAGAGCAGCTCTGGCGCGCCGT
CGACCTCCATCACGGCCTATAAGAGTGAGGGGGAGTCAGCGGAGTTCTCCTTCCCACTCAACCTTGGAGA
GGAAAGCCTGCAGGGAGAGTTGAGATGGAAGGCAGAGAAGGCTCCTTCTTCCCAGTCCTGGATCACCTTC
TCCCTAAAGAACCAAAAGGTGTCTGTGCAGAAGTCTACTAGCAACCCCAAGTTCCAGCTGTCCGAAACGC
TCCCACTCACCCTTCAGATACCCCAGGTCTCCCTTCAGTTTGCTGGTTCTGGCAACCTGACCCTGACTCT
GGACAGAGGGATACTGTATCAGGAAGTGAACCTGGTGGTGATGAAAGTGACTCAGCCCGACAGCAACACT
TTGACCTGTGAGGTGATGGGACCCACCTCACCCAAGATGAGACTGATCTTGAAGCAGGAGAATCAGGAGG
CCAGGGTCTCCAGGCAGGAGAAAGTGATTCAAGTGCAGGCCCCTGAAGCAGGGGTGTGGCAATGTCTACT
GAGTGAAGGTGAAGAGGTCAAGATGGACTCCAAGATCCAGGTTTTATCCAAAGGGTTGAATTCCGGCAGC
CTGCACCACATCCTGGACGCCCAGAAGATGCTGTGGAACCACAGGGACAGGAACCTGCCTCCTCTGGCCC
CTCTGGGCCCCCACCACCATCACCACCATTGAGTCTAGACACGTGATTAATTAAGGATCCCCCGACCTCG
ACCTCTGGCTAATAAAGGAAATTTATTTTCATTGCAATAGTGTGTTGGAATTTTTTGTGTCTCTCACTCG
GAAGGACATATGGGAGGGCAAATCATTTGGTCGAGATCCCTCGGAGATCTCTAGCTAGAGGATCGATCCC
CGCCCCGGACGAACTAAACCTGACTACGACATCTCTGCCCCTTCTTCGCGGGGCAGTGCATGTAATCCCT
TCAGTTGGTTGGTACAACTTGCCAACTGGGCCCTGTTCCACATGTGACACGGGGGGGGACCAAACACAAA
GGGGTTCTCTGACTGTAGTTGACATCCTTATAAATGGATGTGCACATTTGCCAACACTGAGTGGCTTTCA
TCCTGGAGCAGACTTTGCAGTCTGTGGACTGCAACACAACATTGCCTTTATGTGTAACTCTTGGCTGAAG
CTCTTACACCAATGCTGGGGGACATGTACCTCCCAGGGGCCCAGGAAGACTACGGGAGGCTACACCAACG
TCAATCAGAGGGGCCTGTGTAGCTACCGATAAGCGGACCCTCAAGAGGGCATTAGCAATAGTGTTTATAA
GGCCCCCTTGTTAACCCTAAACGGGTAGCATATGCTTCCCGGGTAGTAGTATATACTATCCAGACTAACC
CTAATTCAATAGCATATGTTACCCAACGGGAAGCATATGCTATCGAATTAGGGTTAGTAAAAGGGTCCTA
AGGAACAGCGATATCTCCCACCCCATGAGCTGTCACGGTTTTATTTACATGGGGTCAGGATTCCACGAGG
GTAGTGAACCATTTTAGTCACAAGGGCAGTGGCTGAAGATCAAGGAGCGGGCAGTGAACTCTCCTGAATC
TTCGCCTGCTTCTTCATTCTCCTTCGTTTAGCTAATAGAATAACTGCTGAGTTGTGAACAGTAAGGTGTA
TGTGAGGTGCTCGAAAACAAGGTTTCAGGTGACGCCCCCAGAATAAAATTTGGACGGGGGGTTCAGTGGT
GGCATTGTGCTATGACACCAATATAACCCTCACAAACCCCTTGGGCAATAAATACTAGTGTAGGAATGAA
ACATTCTGAATATCTTTAACAATAGAAATCCATGGGGTGGGGACAAGCCGTAAAGACTGGATGTCCATCT
CACACGAATTTATGGCTATGGGCAACACATAATCCTAGTGCAATATGATACTGGGGTTATTAAGATGTGT
CCCAGGCAGGGACCAAGACAGGTGAACCATGTTGTTACACTCTATTTGTAACAAGGGGAAAGAGAGTGGA
CGCCGACAGCAGCGGACTCCACTGGTTGTCTCTAACACCCCCGAAAATTAAACGGGGCTCCACGCCAATG
GGGCCCATAAACAAAGACAAGTGGCCACTCTTTTTTTTGAAATTGTGGAGTGGGGGCACGCGTCAGCCCC
CACACGCCGCCCTGCGGTTTTGGACTGTAAAATAAGGGTGTAATAACTTGGCTGATTGTAACCCCGCTAA
CCACTGCGGTCAAACCACTTGCCCACAAAACCACTAATGGCACCCCGGGGAATACCTGCATAAGTAGGTG
GGCGGGCCAAGATAGGGGCGCGATTGCTGCGATCTGGAGGACAAATTACACACACTTGCGCCTGAGCGCC
AAGCACAGGGTTGTTGGTCCTCATATTCACGAGGTCGCTGAGAGCACGGTGGGCTAATGTTGCCATGGGT
AGCATATACTACCCAAATATCTGGATAGCATATGCTATCCTAATCTATATCTGGGTAGCATAGGCTATCC
TAATCTATATCTGGGTAGCATATGCTATCCTAATCTATATCTGGGTAGTATATGCTATCCTAATTTATAT
CTGGGTAGCATAGGCTATCCTAATCTATATCTGGGTAGCATATGCTATCCTAATCTATATCTGGGTAGTA
TATGCTATCCTAATCTGTATCCGGGTAGCATATGCTATCCTAATAGAGATTAGGGTAGTATATGCTATCC
TAATTTATATCTGGGTAGCATATACTACCCAAATATCTGGATAGCATATGCTATCCTAATCTATATCTGG
GTAGCATATGCTATCCTAATCTATATCTGGGTAGCATAGGCTATCCTAATCTATATCTGGGTAGCATATG
CTATCCTAATCTATATCTGGGTAGTATATGCTATCCTAATTTATATCTGGGTAGCATAGGCTATCCTAAT
CTATATCTGGGTAGCATATGCTATCCTAATCTATATCTGGGTAGTATATGCTATCCTAATCTGTATCCGG
GTAGCATATGCTATCCTCATGATAAGCTGTCAAACATGAGAATTTTCTTGAAGACGAAAGGGCCTCGTGA
TACGCCTATTTTTATAGGTTAATGTCATGATAATAATGGTTTCTTAGACGTCAGGTGGCACTTTTCGGGG
AAATGTGCGCGGAACCCCTATTTGTTTATTTTTCTAAATACATTCAAATATGTATCCGCTCATGAGACAA
TAACCCTGATAAATGCTTCAATAATATTGAAAAAGGAAGAGTATGAGTATTCAACATTTCCGTGTCGCCC
TTATTCCCTTTTTTGCGGCATTTTGCCTTCCTGTTTTTGCTCACCCAGAAACGCTGGTGAAAGTAAAAGA
TGCTGAAGATCAGTTGGGTGCACGAGTGGGTTACATCGAACTGGATCTCAACAGCGGTAAGATCCTTGAG
AGTTTTCGCCCCGAAGAACGTTTTCCAATGATGAGCACTTTTAAAGTTCTGCTATGTGGCGCGGTATTAT
CCCGTGTTGACGCCGGGCAAGAGCAACTCGGTCGCCGCATACACTATTCTCAGAATGACTTGGTTGAGTA
CTCACCAGTCACAGAAAAGCATCTTACGGATGGCATGACAGTAAGAGAATTATGCAGTGCTGCCATAACC
ATGAGTGATAACACTGCGGCCAACTTACTTCTGACAACGATCGGAGGACCGAAGGAGCTAACCGCTTTTT
TGCACAACATGGGGGATCATGTAACTCGCCTTGATCGTTGGGAACCGGAGCTGAATGAAGCCATACCAAA
CGACGAGCGTGACACCACGATGCCTGCAGCAATGGCAACAACGTTGCGCAAACTATTAACTGGCGAACTA
CTTACTCTAGCTTCCCGGCAACAATTAATAGACTGGATGGAGGCGGATAAAGTTGCAGGACCACTTCTGC
GCTCGGCCCTTCCGGCTGGCTGGTTTATTGCTGATAAATCTGGAGCCGGTGAGCGTGGGTCTCGCGGTAT
CATTGCAGCACTGGGGCCAGATGGTAAGCCCTCCCGTATCGTAGTTATCTACACGACGGGGAGTCAGGCA
ACTATGGATGAACGAAATAGACAGATCGCTGAGATAGGTGCCTCACTGATTAAGCATTGGTAACTGTCAG
ACCAAGTTTACTCATATATACTTTAGATTGATTTAAAACTTCATTTTTAATTTAAAAGGATCTAGGTGAA
GATCCTTTTTGATAATCTCATGACCAAAATCCCTTAACGTGAGTTTTCGTTCCACTGAGCGTCAGACCCC
GTAGAAAAGATCAAAGGATCTTCTTGAGATCCTTTTTTTCTGCGCGTAATCTGCTGCTTGCAAACAAAAA
AACCACCGCTACCAGCGGTGGTTTGTTTGCCGGATCAAGAGCTACCAACTCTTTTTCCGAAGGTAACTGG
CTTCAGCAGAGCGCAGATACCAAATACTGTTCTTCTAGTGTAGCCGTAGTTAGGCCACCACTTCAAGAAC
TCTGTAGCACCGCCTACATACCTCGCTCTGCTAATCCTGTTACCAGTGGCTGCTGCCAGTGGCGATAAGT
CGTGTCTTACCGGGTTGGACTCAAGACGATAGTTACCGGATAAGGCGCAGCGGTCGGGCTGAACGGGGGG
TTCGTGCACACAGCCCAGCTTGGAGCGAACGACCTACACCGAACTGAGATACCTACAGCGTGAGCTATGA
GAAAGCGCCACGCTTCCCGAAGGGAGAAAGGCGGACAGGTATCCGGTAAGCGGCAGGGTCGGAACAGGAG
AGCGCACGAGGGAGCTTCCAGGGGGAAACGCCTGGTATCTTTATAGTCCTGTCGGGTTTCGCCACCTCTG
ACTTGAGCGTCGATTTTTGTGATGCTCGTCAGGGGGGCGGAGCCTATGGAAAAACGCCAGCAACGCGGCC
TTTTTACGGTTCCTGGCCTTTTGCTGGCCTTTTGCTCACATGTTCTTTCCTGCGTTATCCCCTGATTCTG
TGGATAACCGTATTACCGCCTTTGAGTGAGCTGATACCGCTCGCCGCAGCCGAACGACCGAGCGCAGCGA
GTCAGTGAGCGAGGAAGCGGAAGAGCGCCCAATACGCAAACCGCCTCTCCCCGCGCGTTGGCCGATTCAT
TAATGCAGCTGGCACGACAGGTTTCCCGACTGGAAAGCGGGCAGTGAGCGCAACGCAATTAATGTGAGTT
AGCTCACTCATTAGGCACCCCAGGCTTTACACTTTATGCTTCCGGCTCGTATGTTGTGTGGAATTGTGAG
CGGATAACAATTTCACACAGGAAACAGCTATGACCATGATTACGCCAAGCTCTAGCTAGAGGTCGACCAA
TTCTCATGTTTGACAGCTTATCATCGCAGATCCGGGCAACGTTGTTGCCATTGCTGCAGGCGCAGAACTG
GTAGGTATGGAAGATCTATACATTGAATCAATATTGGCAATTAGCCATATTAGTCATTGGTTATATAGCA
TAAATCAATATTGGCTATTGGCCATTGCATACGTTGTATCTATATCATAATATGTACATTTATATTGGCT
CATGTCCAATATGACCGC
Features (pLannotate 1.2.2; 18 found; start..end, strand, type, name):
      7..386     +  enhancer       CMV enhancer: human cytomegalovirus immediate early enhancer
    388..587     +  promoter       CMV promoter: human cytomegalovirus (CMV) immediate early promoter
    655..693     +  misc_feature   Ad SA (fragment): adenovirus major late transcript splice acceptor (Friedrich and Soriano, 1991)
    726..935     -  CDS            PTP (fragment): TERM_ADE02 - Experimental evidence at protein level: Swiss-Prot protein existence level 1. Protein covalently bound to the viral DNA that acts as a primer for viral genomic replication by DNA strand displacement. Assembles on the viral origin of replication in an initiation complex with viral polymerase, DBP, host NFIA and host POU2F1/OCT1. During initiation, the polymerase covalently couples the first dCTP with Ser- 580 of pTP. The terminal protein stimulates the template activity over 20 fold compared to protein-free templates. Neo-synthesized viral genomes are linked to two preterminal prot
    966..1055    +  intron         chimeric intron (fragment): chimera between introns from adenovirus and immunoglobulin heavy chain genes
   1074..1120    +  CDS            IgH signal sequence (fragment): signal sequence from the mouse immunoglobulin heavy chain variable region
   1671..2231    +  CDS            Cd4 (fragment): CD4_RAT - Experimental evidence at protein level: Swiss-Prot protein existence level 1. Integral membrane glycoprotein that plays an essential role in the immune response and serves multiple functions in responses against both external and internal offenses. In T-cells, functions primarily as a coreceptor for MHC class II molecule:peptide complex. The antigens presented by class II peptides are derived from extracellular proteins while class I peptides are derived from cytosolic proteins. Interacts simultaneously with the T-cell receptor (TCR) and the MHC class II presented by antigen presenti
   2391..2446    +  polyA_signal   β-globin poly(A) signal: rabbit β-globin polyadenylation signal (Gil and Proudfoot, 1987)
   2960..4641    -  rep_origin     oriP (fragment): Epstein-Barr virus oriP replication origin (Yates et al., 2000)
   4768..4872    +  promoter       AmpR promoter: bla
   4873..5733    +  CDS            AmpR: β-lactamase; bla; confers resistance to ampicillin, carbenicillin, and related antibiotics
   5904..6492    +  rep_origin     ori: high-copy-number ColE1/pMB1/pBR322/pUC origin of replication
   6675..6767    +  CDS            lacI (fragment): lac repressor; lacI; The lac repressor binds to the lac operator to inhibit transcription in E. coli. This inhibition can be relieved by adding lactose or isopropyl-β-D-thiogalactopyranoside (IPTG).
   6780..6801    +  protein_bind   CAP binding site: CAP binding activates transcription in the presence of cAMP. E. coli catabolite activator protein
   6816..6846    +  promoter       lac promoter: promoter for the E. coli lac operon
   6854..6870    +  protein_bind   lac operator: The lac repressor binds to the lac operator to inhibit transcription in E. coli. This inhibition can be relieved by adding lactose or isopropyl-β-D-thiogalactopyranoside (IPTG). lac repressor encoded by lacI
   6940..6956    +  promoter       tet promoter (fragment): E. coli promoter for tetracycline efflux protein gene
   6966..6991    -  CDS            bla(M) (fragment): β-lactamase lacking the signal sequence; bla(M); allows cytosolic expression of β-lactamase
