[The description below was written by a language model from this plasmid's Addgene catalogue record and pLannotate feature annotations shown in this document.]
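Description:
Pk_MSP4-Cd4-bio-His is a mammalian expression plasmid built on the pTT3 backbone for producing a soluble, secreted recombinant form of merozoite surface protein 4 (MSP4) from Plasmodium knowlesi. In bacteria it is maintained at high copy through a ColE1/pUC-type origin and selected with ampicillin via the β-lactamase gene. The backbone also carries an Epstein-Barr virus oriP fragment, which allows episomal retention and boosts yield in cells that express EBNA1. Remnants of lac regulatory elements and other short fragments near the bacterial origin are backbone residue with no role in expression.

The expression cassette is driven by the human CMV immediate early enhancer and promoter, followed by adenovirus-derived leader and splice elements and a chimeric intron fragment that enhance transcript processing. The short antisense "PTP" hit in this region most likely reflects this adenoviral leader sequence rather than a functional gene. A mouse immunoglobulin heavy chain signal sequence directs the product into the secretory pathway. The chemically synthesised MSP4 insert of about 470 bp sits between retained NotI and AscI sites, which makes the antigen cassette exchangeable. It is fused at its C terminus to domains 3 and 4 of rat Cd4, a biotinylation acceptor sequence and a six-histidine tag, and the unit ends with a rabbit β-globin polyadenylation signal. The MSP4 insert itself and the bio and His tags are not individually annotated in the feature table, but they fit the gaps on either side of the Cd4 fragment.

The Cd4 domains serve as a generic antibody-detectable handle, the biotin tag permits oriented capture on streptavidin surfaces, and the His tag supports affinity purification. According to the record, the plasmid belongs to a panel of recombinant antigens from human-infective Plasmodium species intended for serological surveillance.
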