Addgene plasmid #126843: Pk_MSP4-Cd4-bio-His
Purpose: Expression of recombinant P. knowlesi protein in mammalian cells
Depositing lab: Gavin Wright. Depositing organization: Wellcome Sanger Institute. Publication: A panel of recombinant proteins from human-infective Plasmodium species for serological surveillance. Muller-Sienerth N, Shilts J, Kadir KA, Yman V, Homann MV, Asghar M, Ngasala B, Singh B, Farnert A, Wright GJ. Malar J. 2020 Jan 17;19(1):31. doi: 10.1186/s12936-020-3111-5. PubMed 31952523.
Backbone
  Vector backbone: pTT3
  Backbone manufacturer: Yves Durocher, NRC
  Backbone size w/o insert (bp): 6688
  Total vector size (bp): 7158
  Vector type: Mammalian Expression
Growth in bacteria
  Bacterial resistance: Ampicillin, 100 μg/mL
  Growth temperature: 37°C
  Growth strain: DH5alpha
  Copy number: High Copy
Gene/Insert
  Gene/Insert name: MSP4 (alt names: PKNH_0414100; PKH_041300)
  Species: Plasmodium knowlesi
  Insert size (bp): 470
  GenBank ID: CAQ38502.1
  Entrez Gene: PKH_041300 (a.k.a. PKH_041300)
  Promoter: CMV
  Tag / fusion protein: ratCd4(d3+4)-bio-6His (C terminal on backbone)
  Cloning method: Restriction Enzyme; 5′ cloning site NotI (not destroyed); 3′ cloning site AscI (not destroyed)
  Sequencing primers: 5′ CMV-F
Resource information
  A portion of this plasmid was derived from a plasmid made by: Insert was chemically synthesised.
Terms and licenses: Academic/Nonprofit Terms; Industry Terms: Not Available to Industry
How to cite: Pk_MSP4-Cd4-bio-His was a gift from Gavin Wright (Addgene plasmid # 126843 ; http://n2t.net/addgene:126843 ; RRID:Addgene_126843)
